Addgene plasmid #185501: pCS2-foxd4l1.1-deltaC-myc
Purpose: Expression of Xenopus laevis foxd4
Depositing lab: Sally Moody. Depositing organization: George Washington University. Publication: Specific domains of FoxD4/5 activate and repress neural transcription factor genes to control the progression of immature neural ectoderm to differentiating neural plate. Neilson KM, Klein SL, Mhaske P, Mood K, Daar IO, Moody SA. Dev Biol. 2012 May 15;365(2):363-75. doi: 10.1016/j.ydbio.2012.03.004. Epub 2012 Mar 10. PubMed 22425621.
Backbone
  Vector backbone: pCS2+
  Vector type: In vitro transcription
Growth in bacteria
  Bacterial resistance: Ampicillin, 100 μg/mL
  Growth temperature: 37°C
  Growth strain: DH5alpha
  Copy number: High Copy
Gene/Insert
  Gene/Insert name: foxd4l1.1 (alt name: foxd5)
  Species: X. laevis (frog)
  Insert size (bp): 1160
  Mutation: C-terminus deleted
  Tag / fusion protein: myc (N terminal on insert)
  Cloning method: Restriction Enzyme; 5′ cloning site unknown (unknown if destroyed)
Terms and licenses: Academic/Nonprofit Terms; Industry Terms: Not Available to Industry
How to cite: pCS2-foxd4l1.1-deltaC-myc was a gift from Sally Moody (Addgene plasmid # 185501 ; http://n2t.net/addgene:185501 ; RRID:Addgene_185501)
