[The description below was written by a language model from this plasmid's Addgene catalogue record and pLannotate feature annotations shown in this document.]
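Description:
pCS2-foxd4l1.1-deltaC-myc is a pCS2+-based plasmid catalogued as an in vitro transcription vector for expressing a truncated, epitope-tagged form of the Xenopus laevis forkhead transcription factor foxd4l1.1 (also called foxd5). It is maintained in E. coli as a high-copy plasmid through a ColE1/pUC-type origin and selected with ampicillin via the β-lactamase gene. An f1 origin and remnants of lac regulatory and lacZα sequences are also present as backbone carry-over.

The payload sits downstream of two promoters arranged in tandem. The simian CMV IE94 enhancer/promoter can drive expression in vertebrate cells or after DNA injection, and an SP6 promoter immediately before the coding region allows synthesis of sense mRNA in vitro. The open reading frame begins with six consecutive Myc epitope repeats fused to the N terminus of the foxd5 fragment, so the protein can be detected with anti-Myc antibodies. The annotated foxd5-a segment covers about 585 nt, consistent with the recorded C-terminal deletion. The catalogue's insert size of 1160 bp is larger than this and may include the tag region or other flanking sequence, though the record does not say. An SV40 polyadenylation signal follows the insert to support transcript stability and translation. T7 (partial) and T3 promoters lie on the opposite strand downstream.

The associated work concerns how specific FoxD4/5 domains activate or repress neural transcription factor genes. This construct therefore probably serves as a domain-deletion mutant for making mRNA to test the function of the C-terminal region in Xenopus embryos.
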