Features (pLannotate 1.2.2; 21 found; start..end, strand, type, name):
     35..53      +  promoter       SP6 promoter: promoter for bacteriophage SP6 RNA polymerase
    103..132     +  CDS            Myc: Myc (human c-Myc proto-oncogene) epitope tag
    142..171     +  CDS            Myc: Myc (human c-Myc proto-oncogene) epitope tag
    181..210     +  CDS            Myc: Myc (human c-Myc proto-oncogene) epitope tag
    220..249     +  CDS            Myc: Myc (human c-Myc proto-oncogene) epitope tag
    259..288     +  CDS            Myc: Myc (human c-Myc proto-oncogene) epitope tag
    322..351     +  CDS            Myc: Myc (human c-Myc proto-oncogene) epitope tag
    364..948     +  CDS            foxd5-a (fragment): FXD5A_XENLA - Also known as foxd5a From Xenopus laevis (African clawed frog).
    964..981     -  promoter       T7 promoter (fragment): promoter for bacteriophage T7 RNA polymerase
    986..1120    -  polyA_signal   SV40 poly(A) signal: SV40 polyadenylation signal
   1233..1251    -  promoter       T3 promoter: promoter for bacteriophage T3 RNA polymerase
   1296..1312    -  protein_bind   lac operator: The lac repressor binds to the lac operator to inhibit transcription in E. coli. This inhibition can be relieved by adding lactose or isopropyl-β-D-thiogalactopyranoside (IPTG). lac repressor encoded by lacI
   1320..1350    -  promoter       lac promoter: promoter for the E. coli lac operon
   1365..1386    -  protein_bind   CAP binding site: CAP binding activates transcription in the presence of cAMP. E. coli catabolite activator protein
   1399..1491    -  CDS            lacI (fragment): lac repressor; lacI; The lac repressor binds to the lac operator to inhibit transcription in E. coli. This inhibition can be relieved by adding lactose or isopropyl-β-D-thiogalactopyranoside (IPTG).
   1674..2262    -  rep_origin     ori: high-copy-number ColE1/pMB1/pBR322/pUC origin of replication
   2433..3293    -  CDS            AmpR: β-lactamase; bla; confers resistance to ampicillin, carbenicillin, and related antibiotics
   3294..3398    -  promoter       AmpR promoter: bla
   3451..3879    -  rep_origin     f1 ori (sequence partly withheld): f1 bacteriophage origin of replication; arrow indicates direction of (+) strand synthesis
   3884..3950    -  CDS            lacZα (fragment): LacZα fragment of β-galactosidase; lacZ fragment
   3957..4934    +  promoter       CMV IE94 promoter: enhancer/promoter region of simian cytomegalovirus major immediate early transcription unit IE94
>Addgene plasmid #185501 | pCS2-foxd4l1.1-deltaC-myc | addgene full sequence | sequence record 366533 | Addgene NGS Result
CGCCATTCTGCCTGGGGACGTCGGAGCAAGCTTGATTTAGGTGACACTATAGAATACAAGCTACTTGTTC
TTTTTGCAGGATCCCATCGATTTAAAGCTATGGAGCAAAAGCTCATTTCTGAAGAGGACTTGAATGAAAT
GGAGCAAAAGCTCATTTCTGAAGAGGACTTGAATGAAATGGAGCAAAAGCTCATTTCTGAAGAGGACTTG
AATGAAATGGAGCAAAAGCTCATTTCTGAAGAGGACTTGAATGAAATGGAGCAAAAGCTCATTTCTGAAG
AGGACTTGAATGAAATGGAGAGCTTGGGCGACCTCACCATGGAGCAAAAGCTCATTTCTGAAGAGGACTT
GAATTCAAGGCCTATGAGCTTTAGCCAGGAGTCTGGTGCCCATCATCACCCCCAGGATTATGCAGGACTT
TCTGATGAGGAGGATGAAATTGATATTCTTGGAGAAGATGATCCCTGCAGCCTAAAGTCACACTTTTACC
TACAGCCCGCACATTCAGTGATGGGGGACAGTGAGATGCTGAGTCCTTCCAAGCTCAGCTGCACTGAAAG
TGAGAGTGATTCCTCTGGAGAGAGTGAAGGAGGTACTTCTAAAGACTCCTCAACCACCCCAACTGGTAGC
AAAGCCAAAAGGACTCTGGTAAAGCCTCCTTACTCTTACATTGCTCTAATCACCATGGCTATCCTGCAGA
GTCCCCACAAGAAACTGACTCTCAGTGGCATCTGTGATTTTATCAGCAGCAAGTTCCCTTACTACAAGGA
CAAGTTCCCTGCTTGGCAGAATTCCATCAGGCACAACCTGTCCCTTAATGACTGCTTTATTAAAATACCA
CGGGAACCAGGAAATCCAGGAAAAGGCAATTATTGGACACTGGACCCTGCTTCTGAGGACATGTTTGATA
ACGGAAGCTTCCTTAGAAGGAGGAAAAGGTTTAAGAGGCTCGAGCCTCTAGAACTATAGTGAGTCGTATT
ACGTAGATCCAGACATGATAAGATACATTGATGAGTTTGGACAAACCACAACTAGAATGCAGTGAAAAAA
ATGCTTTATTTGTGAAATTTGTGATGCTATTGCTTTATTTGTAACCATTATAAGCTGCAATAAACAAGTT
AACAACAACAATTGCATTCATTTTATGTTTCAGGTTCAGGGGGAGGTGTGGGAGGTTTTTTAATTCGCGG
CCGCGGCGCCAATGCATTGGGCCCGGTACCCAGCTTTTGTTCCCTTTAGTGAGGGTTAATTGCGCGCTTG
GCGTAATCATGGTCATAGCTGTTTCCTGTGTGAAATTGTTATCCGCTCACAATTCCACACAACATACGAG
CCGGGAGCATAAAGTGTAAAGCCTGGGGTGCCTAATGAGTGAGCTAACTCACATTAATTGCGTTGCGCTC
ACTGCCCGCTTTCCAGTCGGGAAACCTGTCGTGCCAGCTGCATTAATGAATCGGCCAACGCGCGGGGAGA
GGCGGTTTGCGTATTGGGCGCTCTTCCGCTTCCTCGCTCACTGACTCGCTGCGCTCGGTCGTTCGGCTGC
GGCGAGCGGTATCAGCTCACTCAAAGGCGGTAATACGGTTATCCACAGAATCAGGGGATAACGCAGGAAA
GAACATGTGAGCAAAAGGCCAGCAAAAGGCCAGGAACCGTAAAAAGGCCGCGTTGCTGGCGTTTTTCCAT
AGGCTCCGCCCCCCTGACGAGCATCACAAAAATCGACGCTCAAGTCAGAGGTGGCGAAACCCGACAGGAC
TATAAAGATACCAGGCGTTTCCCCCTGGAAGCTCCCTCGTGCGCTCTCCTGTTCCGACCCTGCCGCTTAC
CGGATACCTGTCCGCCTTTCTCCCTTCGGGAAGCGTGGCGCTTTCTCATAGCTCACGCTGTAGGTATCTC
AGTTCGGTGTAGGTCGTTCGCTCCAAGCTGGGCTGTGTGCACGAACCCCCCGTTCAGCCCGACCGCTGCG
CCTTATCCGGTAACTATCGTCTTGAGTCCAACCCGGTAAGACACGACTTATCGCCACTGGCAGCAGCCAC
TGGTAACAGGATTAGCAGAGCGAGGTATGTAGGCGGTGCTACAGAGTTCTTGAAGTGGTGGCCTAACTAC
GGCTACACTAGAAGAACAGTATTTGGTATCTGCGCTCTGCTGAAGCCAGTTACCTTCGGAAAAAGAGTTG
GTAGCTCTTGATCCGGCAAACAAACCACCGCTGGTAGCGGTGGTTTTTTTGTTTGCAAGCAGCAGATTAC
GCGCAGAAAAAAAGGATCTCAAGAAGATCCTTTGATCTTTTCTACGGGGTCTGACGCTCAGTGGAACGAA
AACTCACGTTAAGGGATTTTGGTCATGAGATTATCAAAAAGGATCTTCACCTAGATCCTTTTAAATTAAA
AATGAAGTTTTAAATCAATCTAAAGTATATATGAGTAAACTTGGTCTGACAGTTACCAATGCTTAATCAG
TGAGGCACCTATCTCAGCGATCTGTCTATTTCGTTCATCCATAGTTGCCTGACTCCCCGTCGTGTAGATA
ACTACGATACGGGAGGGCTTACCATCTGGCCCCAGTGCTGCAATGATACCGCGAGACCCACGCTCACCGG
CTCCAGATTTATCAGCAATAAACCAGCCAGCCGGAAGGGCCGAGCGCAGAAGTGGTCCTGCAACTTTATC
CGCCTCCATCCAGTCTATTAATTGTTGCCGGGAAGCTAGAGTAAGTAGTTCGCCAGTTAATAGTTTGCGC
AACGTTGTTGCCATTGCTACAGGCATCGTGGTGTCACGCTCGTCGTTTGGTATGGCTTCATTCAGCTCCG
GTTCCCAACGATCAAGGCGAGTTACATGATCCCCCATGTTGTGCAAAAAAGCGGTTAGCTCCTTCGGTCC
TCCGATCGTTGTCAGAAGTAAGTTGGCCGCAGTGTTATCACTCATGGTTATGGCAGCACTGCATAATTCT
CTTACTGTCATGCCATCCGTAAGATGCTTTTCTGTGACTGGTGAGTACTCAACCAAGTCATTCTGAGAAT
AGTGTATGCGGCGACCGAGTTGCTCTTGCCCGGCGTCAATACGGGATAATACCGCGCCACATAGCAGAAC
TTTAAAAGTGCTCATCATTGGAAAACGTTCTTCGGGGCGAAAACTCTCAAGGATCTTACCGCTGTTGAGA
TCCAGTTCGATGTAACCCACTCGTGCACCCAACTGATCTTCAGCATCTTTTACTTTCACCAGCGTTTCTG
GGTGAGCAAAAACAGGAAGGCAAAATGCCGCAAAAAAGGGAATAAGGGCGACACGGAAATGTTGAATACT
CATACTCTTCCTTTTTCAATATTATTGAAGCATTTATCAGGGTTATTGTCTCATGAGCGGATACATATTT
GAATGTATTTAGAAAAATAAACAAATAGGGGTTCCGCGCACATTTCCCCGAAAAGTGCCACCTAAATTGT
AAGCGTTAATATTTTGTTAAAATTCGCGTTAAATTTTTGTTAAATCAGCTCATTTTTTAACCAATAGGCC
GAAATCGGCAAAATCCCTTATAAATCAAAAGAATAGACCGAGATAGGGT
[37 nt withheld, positions 3550-3586]
AAAGAACGTGGACTCCAACGTCAAAGG
[49 nt withheld, positions 3614-3662]
T
[91 nt withheld, positions 3664-3754]
G
[124 nt withheld, positions 3756-3879]
CCCATTCGCCATTCAGGCTGCGCAACTGTTGGGAAGGGCGATCGGTGCGGGCCTCTTCGCTATTACGCCA
GTCGACCGCCAATTCAATATGGCGTATATGGACTCATGCCAATTCAATATGGTGGATCTGGACCTGTGCC
AATTCAATATGGCGTATATGGACTCGTGCCAATTCAATATGGTGGATCTGGACCCCAGCCAATTCAATAT
GGCGGACTTGGCACCATGCCAATTCAATATGGCGGACCTGGCACTGTGCCAACTGGGGAGGGGTCTACTT
GGCACGGTGCCAAGTTTGAGGAGGGGTCTTGGCCCTGTGCCAAGTCCGCCATATTGAATTGGCATGGTGC
CAATAATGGCGGCCATATTGGCTATATGCCAGGATCAATATATAGGCAATATCCAATATGGCCCTATGCC
AATATGGCTATTGGCCAGGTTCAATACTATGTATTGGCCCTATGCCATATAGTATTCCATATATGGGTTT
TCCTATTGACGTAGATAGCCCCTCCCAATGGGCGGTCCCATATACCATATATGGGGCTTCCTAATACCGC
CCATAGCCACTCCCCCATTGACGTCAATGGTCTCTATATATGGTCTTTCCTATTGACGTCATATGGGCGG
TCCTATTGACGTATATGGCGCCTCCCCCATTGACGTCAATTACGGTAAATGGCCCGCCTGGCTCAATGCC
CATTGACGTCAATAGGACCACCCACCATTGACGTCAATGGGATGGCTCATTGCCCATTCATATCCGTTCT
CACGCCCCCTATTGACGTCAATGACGGTAAATGGCCCACTTGGCAGTACATCAATATCTATTAATAGTAA
CTTGGCAAGTACATTACTATTGGAAGTACGCCAGGGTACATTGGCAGTACTCCCATTGACGTCAATGGCG
GTAAATGGCCCGCGATGGCTGCCAAGTACATCCCCATTGACGTCAATGGGGAGGGGCAATGACGCAAATG
GGCGTTCCATTGACGTAAATGGGCGGTAGGCGTGCCTAATGGGAGGTCTATATAAGCAATGCTCGTTTAG
GGAAC
