>Addgene plasmid #185501 | pCS2-foxd4l1.1-deltaC-myc | depositor partial sequence | sequence record 366473 | pCS2-foxd4l1.1-deltaC-myc-F-SP6
NNNNNNNNTNNNNNNNNTNGAAANNNGACNTNNNTGAAATGGAGCAAAAGCTCATTTCTGAAGAGGACTT
GAATGAAATGGAGCAAAAGCTCATTTCTGAAGAGGACTTGAATGAAATGGAGCAAAAGCTCATTTCTGAA
GAGGACTTGAATGAAATGGAGCAAAAGCTCATTTCTGAAGAGGACTTGAATGAAATGGAGAGCTTGGGCG
ACCTCACCATGGAGCAAAAGCTCATTTCTGAAGAGGACTTGAATTCAAGGCCTATGAGCTTTAGCCAGGA
GTCTGGTGCCCATCATCACCCCCAGGATTATGCAGGACTTTCTGATGAGGAGGATGAAATTGATATTCTT
GGAGAAGATGATCCCTGCAGCCTAAAGTCACACTTTTACCTACAGCCCGCACATTCAGTGATGGGGGACA
GTGAGATGCTGAGTCCTTCCAAGCTCAGCTGCACTGAAAGTGAGAGTGATTCCTCTGGAGAGAGTGAAGG
AGGTACTTCTAAAGACTCCTCAACCACCCCAACTGGTAGCAAAGCCAAAAGGACTCTGGTAAAGCCTCCT
TACTCTTACATTGCTCTAATCACCATGGCTATCCTGCAGAGTCCCCACAAGAAACTGACTCTCAGTGGCA
TCTGTGATTTTATCAGCAGCAAGTTCCCTTACTACAAGGACAAGTTCCCTGCTTGGCAGAATTCCATCAG
GCACAACCTGTCCCTTAATGACTGCTTTATTAAAATACCACGGGAACCAGGAAATCCAGGAAAAGGCAAT
TATTGGACACTGGACCCTGCTTCTGANGACATGTTTGATAACGGAAGCTTCCTTAGAAGGANGAAAAGGT
TTAANAGGCTCGAGCCTCTANAACTATAGTGAGTCGTATTACGTAGATCCAGACATGATAAGATA
