>Addgene plasmid #185501 | pCS2-foxd4l1.1-deltaC-myc | depositor partial sequence | sequence record 366474 | pCS2-foxd4l1.1-deltaC-myc-M13R
NNNNNGNNNNNNANTNNCCTCNNTAAAGGGAACAAAAGCTGGGTACCGGGCCCAATGCATTGGCGCCGCG
GCCGCGAATTAAAAAACCTCCCACACCTCCCCCTGAACCTGAAACATAAAATGAATGCAATTGTTGTTGT
TAACTTGTTTATTGCAGCTTATAATGGTTACAAATAAAGCAATAGCATCACAAATTTCACAAATAAAGCA
TTTTTTTCACTGCATTCTAGTTGTGGTTTGTCCAAACTCATCAATGTATCTTATCATGTCTGGATCTACG
TAATACGACTCACTATAGTTCTAGAGGCTCGAGCCTCTTAAACCTTTTCCTCCTTCTAAGGAAGCTTCCG
TTATCAAACATGTCCTCAGAAGCAGGGTCCAGTGTCCAATAATTGCCTTTTCCTGGATTTCCTGGTTCCC
GTGGTATTTTAATAAAGCAGTCATTAAGGGACAGGTTGTGCCTGATGGAATTCTGCCAAGCAGGGAACTT
GTCCTTGTAGTAAGGGAACTTGCTGCTGATAAAATCACAGATGCCACTGAGAGTCAGTTTCTTGTGGGGA
CTCTGCAGGATAGCCATGGTGATTAGAGCAATGTAAGAGTAAGGAGGCTTTACCAGAGTCCTTTTGGCTT
TGCTACCAGTTGGGGTGGTTGAGGAGTCTTTAGAAGTACCTCCTTCACTCTCTCCAGAGGAATCACTCTC
ACTTTCAGTGCAGCTGAGCTTGGAAGGACTCAGCATCTCACTGTCCCCCATCACTGAATGTGCGGGCTGT
AGGTAAAAGTGTGACTTTAGGCTGCAGGGATCATCTTCTCCAAGAATATCAATTTCATCCTCCTCATCAN
AAAGTCCTGCATAATCCTGGGGGTGATGATGGGCACCAGACTCCTGGCTAAAGCTCATAGGCCTTGAATT
CAAGTCCTCTTCANAAATGAGCTTTTGCTCCATGGTGAGNCNCCCAAGCTCTCCATTTCATTCAAGTCCT
CTTCANAAATGANCTTTTGCTCCATTTCATTCAA
